>Addgene plasmid #89057 | pBW708_pCAG-PV4-loxP-GFP-T2A-mCherry | depositor full sequence | sequence record 173422 | pBW708_pCAG-PV4-loxP-GFP-T2A-mCherry sequence 3616 bps
TTACCAATGCTTAATCAGTGAGGCACCTATCTCAGCGATCTGTCTATTTCGTTCATCCATAGTTGCCTGA
CTCCCCGTCGTGTAGATAACTACGATACGGGAGGGCTTACCATCTGGCCCCAGTGCTGCAATGATACCGC
GAGACCCACGCTCACCGGCTCCAGATTTATCAGCAATAAACCAGCCAGCCGGAAGGGCCGAGCGCAGAAG
TGGTCCTGCAACTTTATCCGCCTCCATCCAGTCTATTAATTGTTGCCGGGAAGCTAGAGTAAGTAGTTCG
CCAGTTAATAGTTTGCGCAACGTTGTTGCCATTGCTACAGGCATCGTGGTGTCACGCTCGTCGTTTGGTA
TGGCTTCATTCAGCTCCGGTTCCCAACGATCAAGGCGAGTTACATGATCCCCCATGTTGTGCAAAAAAGC
GGTTAGCTCCTTCGGTCCTCCGATCGTTGTCAGAAGTAAGTTGGCCGCAGTGTTATCACTCATGGTTATG
GCAGCACTGCATAATTCTCTTACTGTCATGCCATCCGTAAGATGCTTTTCTGTGACTGGTGAGTACTCAA
CCAAGTCATTCTGAGAATAGTGTATGCGGCGACCGAGTTGCTCTTGCCCGGCGTCAATACGGGATAATAC
CGCGCCACATAGCAGAACTTTAAAAGTGCTCATCATTGGAAAACGTTCTTCGGGGCGAAAACTCTCAAGG
ATCTTACCGCTGTTGAGATCCAGTTCGATGTAACCCACTCGTGCACCCAACTGATCTTCAGCATCTTTTA
CTTTCACCAGCGTTTCTGGGTGAGCAAAAACAGGAAGGCAAAATGCCGCAAAAAAGGGAATAAGGGCGAC
ACGGAAATGTTGAATACTCATACTCTTCCTTTTTCAATATTATTGAAGCATTTATCAGGGTTATTGTCTC
ATGAGCGGATACATATTTGAATGTATTTAGAAAAATAAACAAATAGGGGTTCCGCGCACATTTCCCCGAA
AAGTGCCACCTGGGTCGACATTGATTATTGACTAGTGAGGGCCTATTTCCCATGATTCCTTCATATTTGC
ATATACGATACAAGGCTGTTAGAGAGATAATTGGAATTAATTTGACTGTAAACACAAAGATATTAGTACA
AAATACGTGACGTAGAAAGTAATAATTTCTTGGGTAGTTTGCAGTTTTAAAATTATGTTTTAAAATGGAC
TATCATATGCTTACCGTAACTTGAAAGTATTTCGATTTCTTGGCTTTATATATCTTGTGGAAAGGACGAA
ACACCGGCGCGCCCTGACCTCCTGCCAGCAATAGTAAGACAACACGCAAAGTCGCACGCGTATAACTTCG
TATAGCATACATTATACGAAGTTATACCGGTCACCGGGTCTTCGAGAAGACCTGTTTTAGAGCTAGAAAT
AGCAAGTTAAAATAAGGCTAGTCCGTTATCAACTTGAAAAAGTGGCACCGAGTCGGTGCTTTTTTGAATT
CGGTACCGAGCCAACTCCCTTTACAACCTCACTCAAGTCCGTTAGAGGCGGCCGCCCAGGATACATAGAT
TACCACAACTCCGAGCCCTTCCACCGCTAGCGCACTCCTCAGGTGCAGGCTGCCTATCAGAAGGTGGTGG
CTGGTGTGGCCAATGCCCTGGCTCACAAATACCACTGAGATCTTTTTCCCTCTGCCAAAAATTATGGGGA
CATCATGAAGCCCCTTGAGCATCTGACTTCTGGCTAATAAAGGAAATTTATTTTCATTGCAATAGTGTGT
TGGAATTTTTTGTGTCTCTCACTCGGAAGGACATATGGGAGGGCAAATCATTTAAAACATCAGAATGAGT
ATTTGGTTTAGAGTTTGGCAACATATGCCCATATGCTGGCTGCCATGAACAAAGGTTGGCTATAAAGAGG
TCATCAGTATATGAAACAGCCCCCTGCTGTCCATTCCTTATTCCATAGAAAAGCCTTGACTTGAGGTTAG
ATTTTTTTTATATTTTGTTTTGTGTTATTTTTTTCTTTAACATCCCTAAAATTTTCCTTACATGTTTTAC
TAGCCAGATTTTTCCTCCTCTCCTGACTACTCCCAGTCATAGCTGTCCCTCTTCTCTTATGGAGATCCCT
CGACCTGCAGCCCAAGCTTGGCGTAATCATGGTCATAGCTGTTTCCTGTGTGAAATTGTTATCCGCTCAC
AATTCCACACAACATACGAGCCGGAAGCATAAAGTGTAAAGCCTGGGGTGCCTAATGAGTGAGCTAACTC
ACATTAATTGCGTTGCGCTCACTGCCCGCTTTCCAGTCGGGAAACCTGTCGTGCCAGCGGATCCGCATCT
CAATTAGTCAGCAACCATAGTCCCGCCCCTAACTCCGCCCAGTTCCGCCCATTCTCCGCCCCATGGCTGA
CTAATTTTTTTTATTTATGCAGAGGCCGAGGCCGCCTCGGCCTCTGAGCTATTCCAGAAGTAGTGAGGAG
GCTTTTTTGGAGGCCTAGGCTTTTGCAAAAAGCTAACTTGTTTATTGCAGCTTATAATGGTTACAAATAA
AGCAATAGCATCACAAATTTCACAAATAAAGCATTTTTTTCACTGCATTCTAGTTGTGGTTTGTCCAAAC
TCATCAATGTATCTTATCATGTCTGGATCCGCTGCATTAATGAATCGGCCAACGCGCGGGGAGAGGCGGT
TTGCGTATTGGGCGCTCTTCCGCTTCCTCGCTCACTGACTCGCTGCGCTCGGTCGTTCGGCTGCGGCGAG
CGGTATCAGCTCACTCAAAGGCGGTAATACGGTTATCCACAGAATCAGGGGATAACGCAGGAAAGAACAT
GTGAGCAAAAGGCCAGCAAAAGGCCAGGAACCGTAAAAAGGCCGCGTTGCTGGCGTTTTTCCATAGGCTC
CGCCCCCCTGACGAGCATCACAAAAATCGACGCTCAAGTCAGAGGTGGCGAAACCCGACAGGACTATAAA
GATACCAGGCGTTTCCCCCTGGAAGCTCCCTCGTGCGCTCTCCTGTTCCGACCCTGCCGCTTACCGGATA
CCTGTCCGCCTTTCTCCCTTCGGGAAGCGTGGCGCTTTCTCATAGCTCACGCTGTAGGTATCTCAGTTCG
GTGTAGGTCGTTCGCTCCAAGCTGGGCTGTGTGCACGAACCCCCCGTTCAGCCCGACCGCTGCGCCTTAT
CCGGTAACTATCGTCTTGAGTCCAACCCGGTAAGACACGACTTATCGCCACTGGCAGCAGCCACTGGTAA
CAGGATTAGCAGAGCGAGGTATGTAGGCGGTGCTACAGAGTTCTTGAAGTGGTGGCCTAACTACGGCTAC
ACTAGAAGAACAGTATTTGGTATCTGCGCTCTGCTGAAGCCAGTTACCTTCGGAAAAAGAGTTGGTAGCT
CTTGATCCGGCAAACAAACCACCGCTGGTAGCGGTGGTTTTTTTGTTTGCAAGCAGCAGATTACGCGCAG
AAAAAAAGGATCTCAAGAAGATCCTTTGATCTTTTCTACGGGGTCTGACGCTCAGTGGAACGAAAACTCA
CGTTAAGGGATTTTGGTCATGAGATTATCAAAAAGGATCTTCACCTAGATCCTTTTAAATTAAAAATGAA
GTTTTAAATCAATCTAAAGTATATATGAGTAAACTTGGTCTGACAG
Features (pLannotate 1.2.2; 17 found; start..end, strand, type, name):
      1..861     -  CDS            AmpR: β-lactamase; bla; confers resistance to ampicillin, carbenicillin, and related antibiotics
    862..966     -  promoter       AmpR promoter: bla
    997..1016    +  enhancer       CMV enhancer (fragment): human cytomegalovirus immediate early enhancer
   1017..1257    +  promoter       U6 promoter: RNA polymerase III promoter for human U6 snRNA
   1322..1355    +  protein_bind   loxP: Cre-mediated recombination occurs in the 8-bp core sequence (GCATACAT). Cre recombinase
   1384..1459    +  misc_RNA       gRNA scaffold: guide RNA scaffold for the Streptococcus pyogenes CRISPR/Cas9 system
   1574..1645    +  CDS            HBB (fragment): HBB_PONPY - Experimental evidence at transcript level: Swiss-Prot protein existence level 2. Involved in oxygen transport from the lung to the various peripheral tissues. From Pongo pygmaeus (Bornean orangutan).
   1716..1771    +  polyA_signal   β-globin poly(A) signal: rabbit β-globin polyadenylation signal (Gil and Proudfoot, 1987)
   2156..2172    -  protein_bind   lac operator: The lac repressor binds to the lac operator to inhibit transcription in E. coli. This inhibition can be relieved by adding lactose or isopropyl-β-D-thiogalactopyranoside (IPTG). lac repressor encoded by lacI
   2180..2210    -  promoter       lac promoter: promoter for the E. coli lac operon
   2225..2246    -  protein_bind   CAP binding site: CAP binding activates transcription in the presence of cAMP. E. coli catabolite activator protein
   2259..2298    -  CDS            lacI (fragment): lac repressor; lacI; The lac repressor binds to the lac operator to inhibit transcription in E. coli. This inhibition can be relieved by adding lactose or isopropyl-β-D-thiogalactopyranoside (IPTG).
   2305..2327    +  promoter       SV40 promoter (fragment): SV40 enhancer and early promoter
   2331..2465    +  rep_origin     SV40 ori: SV40 origin of replication
   2485..2619    +  polyA_signal   SV40 poly(A) signal: SV40 polyadenylation signal
   2621..2675    -  CDS            lacI (fragment): lac repressor; lacI; The lac repressor binds to the lac operator to inhibit transcription in E. coli. This inhibition can be relieved by adding lactose or isopropyl-β-D-thiogalactopyranoside (IPTG).
   2858..3446    -  rep_origin     ori: high-copy-number ColE1/pMB1/pBR322/pUC origin of replication
