[The description below was written by a language model from this plasmid's Addgene catalogue record and pLannotate feature annotations shown in this document.]
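Description:
pBW708_pCAG-PV4-loxP-GFP-T2A-mCherry is catalogued as a mammalian expression plasmid on the pCAGGS backbone, deposited as a component ("PV4") of a library of 2-input, 2-output recombinase-based genetic circuits for mammalian cells. By its name and stated insert, it should carry a CAG promoter driving a loxP-containing cassette with GFP and mCherry joined by a T2A self-cleaving peptide. This layout would let a single transcript yield both fluorescent outputs, with Cre-mediated recombination at loxP acting as one of the inputs that changes which reporters are expressed. The record does not define what the PV4 element is or describe the circuit logic. The plasmid is propagated in E. coli at high copy and selected with ampicillin.

The accompanying feature table does not match that description, and the discrepancy should be noted rather than explained away. The annotated sequence is only 3,616 nt and contains no GFP, mCherry, T2A or full CAG promoter; only a 20-nt CMV enhancer fragment is detected. Instead it shows a human U6 RNA polymerase III promoter followed by a single loxP site and a Streptococcus pyogenes Cas9 guide RNA scaffold, an arrangement that resembles a guide RNA expression unit rather than a fluorescent reporter cassette. The backbone elements are consistent with pCAGGS: a β-globin fragment and rabbit β-globin poly(A) signal, SV40 origin and poly(A) signal, lac promoter/operator remnants, a ColE1/pUC-type origin and AmpR with its promoter. The sequence record may therefore belong to a different construct from the same collection or be incomplete, so users should verify the sequence before relying on it.
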