Addgene plasmid #89057: pBW708_pCAG-PV4-loxP-GFP-T2A-mCherry
Purpose: PV4 for 2-input, 2-output circuit library
Depositing lab: Wilson Wong. Depositing organization: Boston University Main Campus. Publication: Large-scale design of robust genetic circuits with multiple inputs and outputs for mammalian cells. Weinberg BH, Pham NT, Caraballo LD, Lozanoski T, Engel A, Bhatia S, Wong WW. Nat Biotechnol. 2017 Mar 27. doi: 10.1038/nbt.3805. PubMed 28346402.
Backbone
  Vector backbone: pCAGGS
  Vector type: Mammalian Expression, Cre/Lox, Synthetic Biology
Growth in bacteria
  Bacterial resistance: Ampicillin, 100 μg/mL
  Growth temperature: 37°C
  Growth strain: NEB Stable
  Copy number: High Copy
Gene/Insert
  Gene/Insert name: GFP-T2A-mCherry
Terms and licenses: Academic/Nonprofit Terms; Industry Terms: Not Available to Industry
How to cite: pBW708_pCAG-PV4-loxP-GFP-T2A-mCherry was a gift from Wilson Wong (Addgene plasmid # 89057 ; http://n2t.net/addgene:89057 ; RRID:Addgene_89057)
