>Addgene plasmid #89057 | pBW708_pCAG-PV4-loxP-GFP-T2A-mCherry | addgene partial sequence | sequence record 177159 | Addgene Partial NGS Result
CCCCTGCACCCCCCTCCCCGAGTTGCTGAGCACGGCCCGGCTTCGGGTGCGGGGCTCCGTACGGGGCGTG
GCGCGGGGCTCGCCGTGCCGGGCGGGGGGTGGCGGCAGGTGGGGGTGCCGGGCGGGGCGGGGCCGCCTCG
GGCCGGGGAGGGCTCGGGGGAGGGGCGCGGCGGCCCCCGGAGCGCCGGCGGCTGTCGAGGCGCGGCGAGC
CGCAGCCATTGCCTTTTATGGTAATCGTGCGAGAGGGCGCAGGGACTTCCTTTGTCCCAAATCTGTGCGG
AGCCGAAATCTGGGAGGCGCCGCCGCACCCCCTCTAGCGGGCGCGGGGCGAAGCGGTGCGGCGCCGGCAG
GAAGGAAATGGGCGGGGAGGGCCTTCGTGCGTCGCCGCGCCGCCGTCCCCTTCTCCCTCTCCAGCCTCGG
GGCTGTCCGCGGGGGGACGGCTGCCTTCGGGGGGGACGGGGCAGGGCGGGGTTCGGCTTCTGGCGTGTGA
CCGGCGGCTCTAGAGCCTCTGCTAACCATGTTCATGCCTTCTTCTTTTTCCTACAGCTCCTGGGCAACGT
GCTGGTTATTGTGCTGTCTCATCATTTTGGCAAAGAATTGATTAATTCGAGCGAAGGCGCGCCCTGACCT
CCTGCCAGCAATAGTAAGACAACACGCAAAGTCGCACGCGTATAACTTCGTATAGCATACATTATACGAA
GTTATACCGGTAGTCTCGCAGCAACGCTCGTGCCGCCACCATGGTGAGCAAGGGCGAGGAGCTGTTCACC
GGGGTGGTGCCCATCCTGGTCGAGCTGGACGGCGACGTAAACGGCCACAAGTTCAGCGTGTCCGGCGAGG
GCGAGGGCGATGCCACCTACGGCAAGCTGACCCTGAAGTTCATCTGCACCACCGGCAAGCTGCCCGTGCC
CTGGCCCACCCTCGTGACCACCCTGACCTACGGCGTGCAGTGCTTCAGCCGCTACCCCGACCACATGAAG
CAGCACGACTTCTTCAAGTCCGCCATGCCCGAAGGCTACGTCCAGGAGCGCACCATCTTCTTCAAGGACG
ACGGCAACTACAAGACCCGCGCCGAGGTGAAGTTCGAGGGCGACACCCTGGTGAACCGCATCGAGCTGAA
GGGCATCGACTTCAAGGAGGACGGCAACATCCTGGGGCACAAGCTGGAGTACAACTACAACAGCCACAAC
GTCTATATCATGGCCGACAAGCAGAAGAACGGCATCAAGGTGAACTTCAAGATCCGCCACAACATCGAGG
ACGGCAGCGTGCAGCTCGCCGACCACTACCAGCAGAACACCCCCATCGGCGACGGCCCCGTGCTGCTGCC
CGACAACCACTACCTGAGCACCCAGTCCGCCCTGAGCAAAGACCCCAACGAGAAGCGCGATCACATGGTC
CTGCTGGAGTTCGTGACCGCCGCCGGGATCACTCTCGGCATGGACGAGCTGTACAAGGAGGGCAGGGGAA
GTCTTCTAACATGCGGGGACGTGGAGGAAAATCCCGGCCCAATGGTGAGCAAGGGCGAGGAGGATAACAT
GGCCATCATCAAGGAGTTCATGCGCTTCAAGGTGCACATGGAGGGCTCCGTGAACGGCCACGAGTTCGAG
ATCGAGGGCGAGGGCGAGGGCCGCCCCTACGAGGGCACCCAGACCGCCAAGCTGAAGGTGACCAAGGGTG
GCCCCCTGCCCTTCGCCTGGGACATCCTGTCCCCTCAGTTCATGTACGGCTCCAAGGCCTACGTGAAGCA
CCCCGCCGACATCCCCGACTACTTGAAGCTGTCCTTCCCCGAGGGCTTCAAGTGGGAGCGCGTGATGAAC
TTCGAGGACGGCGGCGTGGTGACCGTGACCCAGGACTCCTCCCTGCAGGACGGCGAGTTCATCTACAAGG
TGAAGCTGCGCGGCACCAACTTCCCCTCCGACGGCCCCGTAATGCAGAAGAAGACCATGGGCTGGGAGGC
CTCCTCCGAGCGGATGTACCCCGAGGACGGCGCCCTGAAGGGCGAGATCAAGCAGAGGCTGAAGCTGAAG
GACGGCGGCCACTACGACGCTGAGGTCAAGACCACCTACAAGGCCAAGAAGCCCGTGCAGCTGCCCGGCG
CCTACAACGTCAACATCAAGTTGGACATCACCTCCCACAACGAGGACTACACCATCGTGGAACAGTACGA
ACGCGCCGAGGGCCGCCACTCCACCGGCGGCATGGACGAGCTGTACAAGTAAGCACTAGCGTCAGGTACG
CTGAATTCGGTACCGAGCCAACTCCCTTTACAACCTCACTCAAGTCCGTTAGAGGCGGCCGCCCAGGATA
CATAGATTACCACAACTCCGAGCCCTTCCACCGCTAGCGCACTCCTCAGGTGCAGGCTGCCTATCAGAAG
GTGGTGGCTGGTGTGGCCAATGCCCTGGCTCACAAATACCACTGAGATCTTTTTCCCTCTGCCAAAAATT
ATGGGGACATCATGAAGCCCCTTGAGCATCTGACTTCTGGCTAATAAAGGAAATTTATTTTCATTGCAAT
AGTGTGTTGGAATTTTTTGTGTCTCTCACTCGGAAGGACATATGGGAGGGCAAATCATTTAAAACATCAG
AATGAGTATTTGGTTTAGAGTTTGGCAACATATGCCCATATGCTGGCTGCCATGAACAAAGGTTGGCTAT
AAAGAGGTCATCAGTATATGAAACAGCCCCCTGCTGTCCATTCCTTATTCCATAGAAAAGCCTTGACTTG
AGGTTAGATTTTTTTTATATTTTGTTTTGTGTTATTTTTTTCTTTAACATCCCTAAAATTTTCCTTACAT
GTTTTACTAGCCAGATTTTTCCTCCTCTCCTGACTACTCCCAGTCATAGCTGTCCCTCTTCTCTTATGGA
GATCCCTCGACCTGCAGCCCAAGCTTGGCGTAATCATGGTCATAGCTGTTTCCTGTGTGAAATTGTTATC
CGCTCACAATTCCACACAACATACGAGCCGGAAGCATAAAGTGTAAAGCCTGGGGTGCCTAATGAGTGAG
CTAACTCACATTAATTGCGTTGCGCTCACTGCCCGCTTTCCAGTCGGGAAACCTGTCGTGCCAGCGGATC
CGCATCTCAATTAGTCAGCAACCATAGTCCCGCCCCTAACTCCGCCCAGTTCCGCCCATTCTCCGCCCCA
TGGCTGACTAATTTTTTTTATTTATGCAGAGGCCGAGGCCGCCTCGGCCTCTGAGCTATTCCAGAAGTAG
TGAGGAGGCTTTTTTGGAGGCCTAGGCTTTTGCAAAAAGCTAACTTGTTTATTGCAGCTTATAATGGTTA
CAAATAAAGCAATAGCATCACAAATTTCACAAATAAAGCATTTTTTTCACTGCATTCTAGTTGTGGTTTG
TCCAAACTCATCAATGTATCTTATCATGTCTGGATCCGCTGCATTAATGAATCGGCCAACGCGCGGGGAG
AGGCGGTTTGCGTATTGGGCGCTCTTCCGCTTCCTCGCTCACTGACTCGCTGCGCTCGGTCGTTCGGCTG
CGGCGAGCGGTATCAGCTCACTCAAAGGCGGTAATACGGTTATCCACAGAATCAGGGGATAACGCAGGAA
AGAACATGTGAGCAAAAGGCCAGCAAAAGGCCAGGAACCGTAAAAAGGCCGCGTTGCTGGCGTTTTTCCA
TAGGCTCCGCCCCCCTGACGAGCATCACAAAAATCGACGCTCAAGTCAGAGGTGGCGAAACCCGACAGGA
CTATAAAGATACCAGGCGTTTCCCCCTGGAAGCTCCCTCGTGCGCTCTCCTGTTCCGACCCTGCCGCTTA
CCGGATACCTGTCCGCCTTTCTCCCTTCGGGAAGCGTGGCGCTTTCTCATAGCTCACGCTGTAGGTATCT
CAGTTCGGTGTAGGTCGTTCGCTCCAAGCTGGGCTGTGTGCACGAACCCCCCGTTCAGCCCGACCGCTGC
GCCTTATCCGGTAACTATCGTCTTGAGTCCAACCCGGTAAGACACGACTTATCGCCACTGGCAGCAGCCA
CTGGTAACAGGATTAGCAGAGCGAGGTATGTAGGCGGTGCTACAGAGTTCTTGAAGTGGTGGCCTAACTA
CGGCTACACTAGAAGAACAGTATTTGGTATCTGCGCTCTGCTGAAGCCAGTTACCTTCGGAAAAAGAGTT
GGTAGCTCTTGATCCGGCAAACAAACCACCGCTGGTAGCGGTGGTTTTTTTGTTTGCAAGCAGCAGATTA
CGCGCAGAAAAAAAGGATCTCAAGAAGATCCTTTGATCTTTTCTACGGGGTCTGACGCTCAGTGGAACGA
AAACTCACGTTAAGGGATTTTGGTCATGAGATTATCAAAAAGGATCTTCACCTAGATCCTTTTAAATTAA
AAATGAAGTTTTAAATCAATCTAAAGTATATATGAGTAAACTTGGTCTGACAGTTACCAATGCTTAATCA
GTGAGGCACCTATCTCAGCGATCTGTCTATTTCGTTCATCCATAGTTGCCTGACTCCCCGTCGTGTAGAT
AACTACGATACGGGAGGGCTTACCATCTGGCCCCAGTGCTGCAATGATACCGCGAGACCCACGCTCACCG
GCTCCAGATTTATCAGCAATAAACCAGCCAGCCGGAAGGGCCGAGCGCAGAAGTGGTCCTGCAACTTTAT
CCGCCTCCATCCAGTCTATTAATTGTTGCCGGGAAGCTAGAGTAAGTAGTTCGCCAGTTAATAGTTTGCG
CAACGTTGTTGCCATTGCTACAGGCATCGTGGTGTCACGCTCGTCGTTTGGTATGGCTTCATTCAGCTCC
GGTTCCCAACGATCAAGGCGAGTTACATGATCCCCCATGTTGTGCAAAAAAGCGGTTAGCTCCTTCGGTC
CTCCGATCGTTGTCAGAAGTAAGTTGGCCGCAGTGTTATCACTCATGGTTATGGCAGCACTGCATAATTC
TCTTACTGTCATGCCATCCGTAAGATGCTTTTCTGTGACTGGTGAGTACTCAACCAAGTCATTCTGAGAA
TAGTGTATGCGGCGACCGAGTTGCTCTTGCCCGGCGTCAATACGGGATAATACCGCGCCACATAGCAGAA
CTTTAAAAGTGCTCATCATTGGAAAACGTTCTTCGGGGCGAAAACTCTCAAGGATCTTACCGCTGTTGAG
ATCCAGTTCGATGTAACCCACTCGTGCACCCAACTGATCTTCAGCATCTTTTACTTTCACCAGCGTTTCT
GGGTGAGCAAAAACAGGAAGGCAAAATGCCGCAAAAAAGGGAATAAGGGCGACACGGAAATGTTGAATAC
TCATACTCTTCCTTTTTCAATATTATTGAAGCATTTATCAGGGTTATTGTCTCATGAGCGGATACATATT
TGAATGTATTTAGAAAAATAAACAAATAGGGGTTCCGCGCACATTTCCCCGAAAAGTGCCACCTGGGTCG
ACATTGATTATTGACTAGTTATTAATAGTAATCAATTACGGGGTCATTAGTTCATAGCCCATATATGGAG
TTCCGCGTTACATAACTTACGGTAAATGGCCCGCCTGGCTGACCGCCCAACGACCCCCGCCCATTGACGT
CAATAATGACGTATGTTCCCATAGTAACGCCAATAGGGACTTTCCATTGACGTCAATGGGTGGAGTATTT
ACGGTAAACTGCCCACTTGGCAGTACATCAAGTGTATCATATGCCAAGTACGCCCCCTATTGACGTCAAT
GACGGTAAATGGCCCGCCTGGCATTATGCCCAGTACATGACCTTATGGGACTTTCCTACTTGGCAGTACA
TCTACGTATTAGTCATCGCTATTACCATGGTCGAGGTGAGCCCCACGTTCTGCTTCACTCTCCCCATCTC
CCCCCCCTCCCCACCCCCAATTTTGTATTTATTTATTTTTTAATTATTTTGTGCAGCGATGGGGGCGGGG
GGGGGGGGG
